LOCUS       Exported 2982 bp ds-DNA circular SYN 13-MAY-2021
DEFINITION  Gateway entry clone with codon-optimized ORF sequence for subcloning
            into custom expression vectors. Contains a STOP codon at the end of
            the codon-optimized ORF sequence. .
ACCESSION   .
VERSION     .
KEYWORDS    pDONR221-SLC31A2_STOP
SOURCE      synthetic DNA construct
  ORGANISM  synthetic DNA construct
REFERENCE   1 (bases 1 to 2982)
  TITLE     RESOLUTE consortium SLC collection
REFERENCE   2 (bases 1 to 2982)
  AUTHORS   .
  TITLE     Direct Submission
  JOURNAL   Exported May 13, 2021 from SnapGene Server 1.1.58
            http://www.snapgene.com
FEATURES             Location/Qualifiers
     source          1..2982
                     /organism="synthetic DNA construct"
                     /mol_type="other DNA"
     primer_bind     92..109
                     /label=L4440
                     /note="L4440 vector, forward primer"
     terminator      268..295
                     /label=rrnB T2 terminator
                     /note="transcription terminator T2 from the E. coli rrnB
                     gene"
     terminator      387..473
                     /gene="Escherichia coli rrnB"
                     /label=rrnB T1 terminator
                     /note="transcription terminator T1 from the E. coli rrnB
                     gene"
     primer_bind     522..544
                     /label=M13/pUC Forward
                     /note="In lacZ gene"
     primer_bind     536..553
                     /label=M13 Forward
                     /note="In lacZ gene. Also called M13-F20 or M13 (-21)
                     Forward"
     primer_bind     537..553
                     /label=M13 fwd
                     /note="common sequencing primer, one of multiple similar
                     variants"
     protein_bind    569..668
                     /gene="mutant version of attL"
                     /label=attL1
                     /bound_moiety="LR Clonase(TM)"
                     /note="recombination site for the Gateway(R) LR reaction"
     protein_bind    complement(1107..1206)
                     /gene="mutant version of attL"
                     /label=attL2
                     /bound_moiety="LR Clonase(TM)"
                     /note="recombination site for the Gateway(R) LR reaction"
     primer_bind     complement(1223..1242)
                     /label=T7
                     /note="T7 promoter, forward primer"
     promoter        complement(1224..1242)
                     /label=T7 promoter
                     /note="promoter for bacteriophage T7 RNA polymerase"
     primer_bind     complement(1247..1263)
                     /label=M13 rev
                     /note="common sequencing primer, one of multiple similar
                     variants"
     primer_bind     complement(1247..1263)
                     /label=M13 Reverse
                     /note="In lacZ gene. Also called M13-rev"
     primer_bind     complement(1365..1384)
                     /label=pENTR-R
                     /note="pENTR vectors, reverse primer"
     CDS             1376..2185
                     /codon_start=1
                     /gene="aph(3')-Ia"
                     /product="aminoglycoside phosphotransferase"
                     /label=KanR
                     /note="confers resistance to kanamycin in bacteria or G418
                     (Geneticin(R)) in eukaryotes"
                     /translation="MSHIQRETSRPRLNSNMDADLYGYKWARDNVGQSGATIYRLYGKP
                     DAPELFLKHGKGSVANDVTDEMVRLNWLTEFMPLPTIKHFIRTPDDAWLLTTAIPGKTA
                     FQVLEEYPDSGENIVDALAVFLRRLHSIPVCNCPFNSDRVFRLAQAQSRMNNGLVDASD
                     FDDERNGWPVEQVWKEMHKLLPFSPDSVVTHGDFSLDNLIFDEGKLIGCIDVGRVGIAD
                     RYQDLAILWNCLGEFSPSLQKRLFQKYGIDNPDMNKLQFHLMLDEFF"
     primer_bind     complement(1443..1462)
                     /label=Kan-R
                     /note="Kanamycin resistance gene, reverse primer"
     rep_origin      2332..2920
                     /direction=RIGHT
                     /label=ori
                     /note="high-copy-number ColE1/pMB1/pBR322/pUC origin of
                     replication"
     primer_bind     2821..2840
                     /label=pBR322ori-F
                     /note="pBR322 origin, forward primer"
ORIGIN
        1 ctttcctgcg ttatcccctg attctgtgga taaccgtatt accgcctttg agtgagctga
       61 taccgctcgc cgcagccgaa cgaccgagcg cagcgagtca gtgagcgagg aagcggaaga
      121 gcgcccaata cgcaaaccgc ctctccccgc gcgttggccg attcattaat gcagctggca
      181 cgacaggttt cccgactgga aagcgggcag tgagcgcaac gcaattaata cgcgtaccgc
      241 tagccaggaa gagtttgtag aaacgcaaaa aggccatccg tcaggatggc cttctgctta
      301 gtttgatgcc tggcagttta tggcgggcgt cctgcccgcc accctccggg ccgttgcttc
      361 acaacgttca aatccgctcc cggcggattt gtcctactca ggagagcgtt caccgacaaa
      421 caacagataa aacgaaaggc ccagtcttcc gactgagcct ttcgttttat ttgatgcctg
      481 gcagttccct actctcgcgt taacgctagc atggatgttt tcccagtcac gacgttgtaa
      541 aacgacggcc agtcttaagc tcgggcccca aataatgatt ttattttgac tgatagtgac
      601 ctgttcgttg caacacattg atgagcaatg cttttttata atgccaactt tgtacaaaaa
      661 agcaggctcc accatggcca tgcacttcat cttttccgac accgccgtgc tgctgttcga
      721 tttttggtcc gtgcactctc cagcaggaat ggcactgtct gtgctggtgc tgctgctgct
      781 ggccgtgctg tacgagggca tcaaggtcgg caaggccaag ctgctgaacc aggtgctggt
      841 gaatctgccc accagcatct cccagcagac catcgcagag acagacggcg atagcgccgg
      901 atctgacagc ttccctgtgg gacggacaca ccacagatgg tacctgtgcc actttggcca
      961 gtctctgatc cacgtgatcc aggtggtcat cggctacttc atcatgctgg ccgtgatgag
     1021 ctataacacc tggatctttc tgggagtggt gctgggaagc gccgtgggat actatctggc
     1081 ctatcccctg ctgtccacag cctaagaccc agctttcttg tacaaagttg gcattataag
     1141 aaagcattgc ttatcaattt gttgcaacga acaggtcact atcagtcaaa ataaaatcat
     1201 tatttgccat ccagctgata tcccctatag tgagtcgtat tacatggtca tagctgtttc
     1261 ctggcagctc tggcccgtgt ctcaaaatct ctgatgttac attgcacaag ataaaataat
     1321 atcatcatga acaataaaac tgtctgctta cataaacagt aatacaaggg gtgttatgag
     1381 ccatattcaa cgggaaacgt cgaggccgcg attaaattcc aacatggatg ctgatttata
     1441 tgggtataaa tgggctcgcg ataatgtcgg gcaatcaggt gcgacaatct atcgcttgta
     1501 tgggaagccc gatgcgccag agttgtttct gaaacatggc aaaggtagcg ttgccaatga
     1561 tgttacagat gagatggtca gactaaactg gctgacggaa tttatgcctc ttccgaccat
     1621 caagcatttt atccgtactc ctgatgatgc atggttactc accactgcga tccccggaaa
     1681 aacagcattc caggtattag aagaatatcc tgattcaggt gaaaatattg ttgatgcgct
     1741 ggcagtgttc ctgcgccggt tgcattcgat tcctgtttgt aattgtcctt ttaacagcga
     1801 tcgcgtattt cgtctcgctc aggcgcaatc acgaatgaat aacggtttgg ttgatgcgag
     1861 tgattttgat gacgagcgta atggctggcc tgttgaacaa gtctggaaag aaatgcataa
     1921 acttttgcca ttctcaccgg attcagtcgt cactcatggt gatttctcac ttgataacct
     1981 tatttttgac gaggggaaat taataggttg tattgatgtt ggacgagtcg gaatcgcaga
     2041 ccgataccag gatcttgcca tcctatggaa ctgcctcggt gagttttctc cttcattaca
     2101 gaaacggctt tttcaaaaat atggtattga taatcctgat atgaataaat tgcagtttca
     2161 tttgatgctc gatgagtttt tctaatcaga attggttaat tggttgtaac actggcagag
     2221 cattacgctg acttgacggg acggcgcaag ctcatgacca aaatccctta acgtgagtta
     2281 cgcgtcgttc cactgagcgt cagaccccgt agaaaagatc aaaggatctt cttgagatcc
     2341 tttttttctg cgcgtaatct gctgcttgca aacaaaaaaa ccaccgctac cagcggtggt
     2401 ttgtttgccg gatcaagagc taccaactct ttttccgaag gtaactggct tcagcagagc
     2461 gcagatacca aatactgttc ttctagtgta gccgtagtta ggccaccact tcaagaactc
     2521 tgtagcaccg cctacatacc tcgctctgct aatcctgtta ccagtggctg ctgccagtgg
     2581 cgataagtcg tgtcttaccg ggttggactc aagacgatag ttaccggata aggcgcagcg
     2641 gtcgggctga acggggggtt cgtgcacaca gcccagcttg gagcgaacga cctacaccga
     2701 actgagatac ctacagcgtg agctatgaga aagcgccacg cttcccgaag ggagaaaggc
     2761 ggacaggtat ccggtaagcg gcagggtcgg aacaggagag cgcacgaggg agcttccagg
     2821 gggaaacgcc tggtatcttt atagtcctgt cgggtttcgc cacctctgac ttgagcgtcg
     2881 atttttgtga tgctcgtcag gggggcggag cctatggaaa aacgccagca acgcggcctt
     2941 tttacggttc ctggcctttt gctggccttt tgctcacatg tt
//
