>Addgene plasmid #161290 | pDONR221-SLC31A2_STOP | addgene full sequence | sequence record 479345 | Addgene NGS Result
GTCCTGCCCGCCACCCTCCGGGCCGTTGCTTCACAACGTTCAAATCCGCTCCCGGCGGATTTGTCCTACT
CAGGAGAGCGTTCACCGACAAACAACAGATAAAACGAAAGGCCCAGTCTTCCGACTGAGCCTTTCGTTTT
ATTTGATGCCTGGCAGTTCCCTACTCTCGCGTTAACGCTAGCATGGATGTTTTCCCAGTCACGACGTTGT
AAAACGACGGCCAGTCTTAAGCTCGGGCCCCAAATAATGATTTTATTTTGACTGATAGTGACCTGTTCGT
TGCAACACATTGATGAGCAATGCTTTTTTATAATGCCAACTTTGTACAAAAAAGCAGGCTCCACCATGGC
CATGCACTTCATCTTTTCCGACACCGCCGTGCTGCTGTTCGATTTTTGGTCCGTGCACTCTCCAGCAGGA
ATGGCACTGTCTGTGCTGGTGCTGCTGCTGCTGGCCGTGCTGTACGAGGGCATCAAGGTCGGCAAGGCCA
AGCTGCTGAACCAGGTGCTGGTGAATCTGCCCACCAGCATCTCCCAGCAGACCATCGCAGAGACAGACGG
CGATAGCGCCGGATCTGACAGCTTCCCTGTGGGACGGACACACCACAGATGGTACCTGTGCCACTTTGGC
CAGTCTCTGATCCACGTGATCCAGGTGGTCATCGGCTACTTCATCATGCTGGCCGTGATGAGCTATAACA
CCTGGATCTTTCTGGGAGTGGTGCTGGGAAGCGCCGTGGGATACTATCTGGCCTATCCCCTGCTGTCCAC
AGCCTAAGACCCAGCTTTCTTGTACAAAGTTGGCATTATAAGAAAGCATTGCTTATCAATTTGTTGCAAC
GAACAGGTCACTATCAGTCAAAATAAAATCATTATTTGCCATCCAGCTGATATCCCCTATAGTGAGTCGT
ATTACATGGTCATAGCTGTTTCCTGGCAGCTCTGGCCCGTGTCTCAAAATCTCTGATGTTACATTGCACA
AGATAAAAATATATCATCATGAACAATAAAACTGTCTGCTTACATAAACAGTAATACAAGGGGTGTTATG
AGCCATATTCAACGGGAAACGTCGAGGCCGCGATTAAATTCCAACATGGATGCTGATTTATATGGGTATA
AATGGGCTCGCGATAATGTCGGGCAATCAGGTGCGACAATCTATCGCTTGTATGGGAAGCCCGATGCGCC
AGAGTTGTTTCTGAAACATGGCAAAGGTAGCGTTGCCAATGATGTTACAGATGAGATGGTCAGACTAAAC
TGGCTGACGGAATTTATGCCTCTTCCGACCATCAAGCATTTTATCCGTACTCCTGATGATGCATGGTTAC
TCACCACTGCGATCCCCGGAAAAACAGCATTCCAGGTATTAGAAGAATATCCTGATTCAGGTGAAAATAT
TGTTGATGCGCTGGCAGTGTTCCTGCGCCGGTTGCATTCGATTCCTGTTTGTAATTGTCCTTTTAACAGC
GATCGCGTATTTCGTCTCGCTCAGGCGCAATCACGAATGAATAACGGTTTGGTTGATGCGAGTGATTTTG
ATGACGAGCGTAATGGCTGGCCTGTTGAACAAGTCTGGAAAGAAATGCATAAACTTTTGCCATTCTCACC
GGATTCAGTCGTCACTCATGGTGATTTCTCACTTGATAACCTTATTTTTGACGAGGGGAAATTAATAGGT
TGTATTGATGTTGGACGAGTCGGAATCGCAGACCGATACCAGGATCTTGCCATCCTATGGAACTGCCTCG
GTGAGTTTTCTCCTTCATTACAGAAACGGCTTTTTCAAAAATATGGTATTGATAATCCTGATATGAATAA
ATTGCAGTTTCATTTGATGCTCGATGAGTTTTTCTAATCAGAATTGGTTAATTGGTTGTAACACTGGCAG
AGCATTACGCTGACTTGACGGGACGGCGCAAGCTCATGACCAAAATCCCTTAACGTGAGTTACGCGTCGT
TCCACTGAGCGTCAGACCCCGTAGAAAAGATCAAAGGATCTTCTTGAGATCCTTTTTTTCTGCGCGTAAT
CTGCTGCTTGCAAACAAAAAAACCACCGCTACCAGCGGTGGTTTGTTTGCCGGATCAAGAGCTACCAACT
CTTTTTCCGAAGGTAACTGGCTTCAGCAGAGCGCAGATACCAAATACTGTTCTTCTAGTGTAGCCGTAGT
TAGGCCACCACTTCAAGAACTCTGTAGCACCGCCTACATACCTCGCTCTGCTAATCCTGTTACCAGTGGC
TGCTGCCAGTGGCGATAAGTCGTGTCTTACCGGGTTGGACTCAAGACGATAGTTACCGGATAAGGCGCAG
CGGTCGGGCTGAACGGGGGGTTCGTGCACACAGCCCAGCTTGGAGCGAACGACCTACACCGAACTGAGAT
ACCTACAGCGTGAGCTATGAGAAAGCGCCACGCTTCCCGAAGGGAGAAAGGCGGACAGGTATCCGGTAAG
CGGCAGGGTCGGAACAGGAGAGCGCACGAGGGAGCTTCCAGGGGGAAACGCCTGGTATCTTTATAGTCCT
GTCGGGTTTCGCCACCTCTGACTTGAGCGTCGATTTTTGTGATGCTCGTCAGGGGGGCGGAGCCTATGGA
AAAACGCCAGCAACGCGGCCTTTTTACGGTTCCTGGCCTTTTGCTGGCCTTTTGCTCACATGTTCTTTCC
TGCGTTATCCCCTGATTCTGTGGATAACCGTATTACCGCCTTTGAGTGAGCTGATACCGCTCGCCGCAGC
CGAACGACCGAGCGCAGCGAGTCAGTGAGCGAGGAAGCGGAAGAGCGCCCAATACGCAAACCGCCTCTCC
CCGCGCGTTGGCCGATTCATTAATGCAGCTGGCACGACAGGTTTCCCGACTGGAAAGCGGGCAGTGAGCG
CAACGCAATTAATACGCGTACCGCTAGCCAGGAAGAGTTTGTAGAAACGCAAAAAGGCCATCCGTCAGGA
TGGCCTTCTGCTTAGTTTGATGCCTGGCAGTTTATGGCGGGC
Features (pLannotate 1.2.2; 10 found; start..end, strand, type, name):
     99..142     +  terminator     rrnB T1 terminator: Escherichia coli rrnB; transcription terminator T1 from the E. coli rrnB gene
    189..225     -  CDS            lacZα (fragment): LacZα fragment of β-galactosidase; lacZ fragment
    241..340     +  protein_bind   attL1: mutant version of attL; recombination site for the Gateway® LR reaction LR Clonase™
    346..774     +  CDS            SLC31A2: COPT2_HUMAN - Also known as COPT2, CTR2. Experimental evidence at protein level: Swiss-Prot protein existence level 1. Involved in low-affinity copper uptake. From Homo sapiens (Human).
    779..878     -  protein_bind   attL2: mutant version of attL; recombination site for the Gateway® LR reaction LR Clonase™
    896..914     -  promoter       T7 promoter: promoter for bacteriophage T7 RNA polymerase
   1048..1857    +  CDS            KanR: aminoglycoside phosphotransferase; aph(3')-Ia; confers resistance to kanamycin in bacteria or G418 (Geneticin®) in eukaryotes
   2004..2592    +  rep_origin     ori: high-copy-number ColE1/pMB1/pBR322/pUC origin of replication
   2775..2867    +  CDS            lacI (fragment): lac repressor; lacI; The lac repressor binds to the lac operator to inhibit transcription in E. coli. This inhibition can be relieved by adding lactose or isopropyl-β-D-thiogalactopyranoside (IPTG).
   2922..2949    -  terminator     rrnB T2 terminator: transcription terminator T2 from the E. coli rrnB gene
