[The description below was written by a language model from this plasmid's Addgene catalogue record, the feature table of its GenBank file and pLannotate feature annotations shown in this document.]
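Description:
pDONR221-SLC31A2_STOP is a Gateway entry clone built on the pDONR221 backbone, carrying a codon-optimized open reading frame for human SLC31A2 (also called CTR2, hCTR2 or COPT2), a solute carrier annotated as being involved in low-affinity copper uptake. The whole plasmid is 2,982 bp, with a 432 bp insert. It is maintained in E. coli through a high-copy ColE1/pUC-type origin and selected with kanamycin via the aph(3')-Ia aminoglycoside phosphotransferase gene. Although the catalogue lists the vector type as mammalian expression, the feature tables show no eukaryotic promoter or polyadenylation signal upstream or downstream of the ORF, so the plasmid itself acts as a shuttle for the coding sequence rather than as an expression vector.

The ORF sits between attL1 and attL2 sites, the recombination sequences recognised by LR Clonase, so it can be transferred directionally into any attR-containing destination vector that supplies the desired promoter, tags and selection markers. Because this version retains a stop codon at the end of the ORF, it suits expression of the untagged protein or N-terminal fusions. C-terminal fusions encoded by a destination vector would not be translated, and a companion clone without the stop codon exists for that purpose. rrnB T1 and T2 terminators lie upstream of the attL1 side and insulate the cassette from read-through transcription. A T7 promoter lies outside attL2, oriented back toward the insert, and M13 forward and reverse primer sites flank the cassette for sequence verification. The small lacZα and lacI fragments picked up by automated annotation appear to be backbone remnants. The clone belongs to a consortium-wide collection of SLC transporter ORFs intended for subcloning into custom expression vectors.
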