Addgene plasmid #161290: pDONR221-SLC31A2_STOP
Purpose: Gateway entry clone with codon-optimized ORF sequence for subcloning into custom expression vectors. Contains a STOP codon at the end of the codon-optimized ORF sequence.
Depositing lab: RESOLUTE Consortium & Giulio Superti-Furga. Depositing organization: CeMM Research Center for Molecular Medicine. Publication: The RESOLUTE consortium: unlocking SLC transporters for drug discovery. Superti-Furga G, Lackner D, Wiedmer T, Ingles-Prieto A, Barbosa B, Girardi E, Goldmann U, Gurtl B, Klavins K, Klimek C, Lindinger S, Lineiro-Retes E, Muller AC, Onstein S, Redinger G, Reil D, Sedlyarov V, Wolf G, Crawford M, Everley R, ... Steppan CM. Nat Rev Drug Discov. 2020 Jul;19(7):429-430. doi: 10.1038/d41573-020-00056-6. PubMed 32265506.
Backbone
  Vector backbone: pDONR221
  Backbone manufacturer: ThermoFisher Scientific
  Backbone size w/o insert (bp): 2550
  Vector type: Mammalian Expression
Growth in bacteria
  Bacterial resistance: Kanamycin, 50 μg/mL
  Growth temperature: 37°C
  Growth strain: NEB Stable
  Copy number: High Copy
Gene/Insert
  Gene/Insert name: SLC31A2 (alt name: hCTR2, CTR2, COPT2)
  Species: H. sapiens (human)
  Insert size (bp): 432
  Entrez Gene: SLC31A2 (a.k.a. COPT2, CTR2, hCTR2)
  Cloning method: Gateway Cloning
  Sequencing primers: 5′ M13-fwd; 3′ M13-rev
Terms and licenses: Academic/Nonprofit Terms; Industry Terms
Depositor comments: This plasmid contains a STOP codon at the end of the codon-optimized ORF. For the version of this plasmid that does not contain a STOP codon, please see Addgene plasmid 132124 For more information on the full Resolute plasmid collection, please see www.addgene.org/depositor-collections/re-solute/. Please provide your feedback on this plasmid to the RESOLUTE consortium by filling out their RESOLUTE repository feedback form: https://forms.office.com/Pages/ResponsePage.aspx?id=0e05yklzmkS7rjFGQL4N7z4feCLQvEJAmVcOCM_u885UN1JJRko0Ukg4TVQwNTZLOUxPQVJWT1NHUCQlQCN0PWcu
How to cite: pDONR221-SLC31A2_STOP was a gift from RESOLUTE Consortium & Giulio Superti-Furga (Addgene plasmid # 161290 ; http://n2t.net/addgene:161290 ; RRID:Addgene_161290)
