>Addgene plasmid #161290 | pDONR221-SLC31A2_STOP | depositor partial sequence | sequence record 312515 | Codon-optimized ORF of SLC31A2
ATGGCCATGCACTTCATCTTTTCCGACACCGCCGTGCTGCTGTTCGATTTTTGGTCCGTGCACTCTCCAG
CAGGAATGGCACTGTCTGTGCTGGTGCTGCTGCTGCTGGCCGTGCTGTACGAGGGCATCAAGGTCGGCAA
GGCCAAGCTGCTGAACCAGGTGCTGGTGAATCTGCCCACCAGCATCTCCCAGCAGACCATCGCAGAGACA
GACGGCGATAGCGCCGGATCTGACAGCTTCCCTGTGGGACGGACACACCACAGATGGTACCTGTGCCACT
TTGGCCAGTCTCTGATCCACGTGATCCAGGTGGTCATCGGCTACTTCATCATGCTGGCCGTGATGAGCTA
TAACACCTGGATCTTTCTGGGAGTGGTGCTGGGAAGCGCCGTGGGATACTATCTGGCCTATCCCCTGCTG
TCCACAGCCTAA
